>Addgene plasmid #72857 | pKF293 | depositor full sequence | sequence record 136537 | pKF293 sequence 4019 bps
GCCCCTGCAGCCGAATTATATTATTTTTGCCAAATAATTTTTAACAAAAGCTCTGAAGTCTTCTTCATTT
AAATTCTTAGATGATACTTCATCTGGAAAATTGTCCCAATTAGTAGCATCACGCTGTGAGTAAGTTCTAA
ACCATTTTTTTATTGTTGTATTATCTCTAATCTTACTACTCGATGAGTTTTCGGTATTATCTCTATTTTT
AACTTGGAGCAGGTTCCATTCATTGTTTTTTTCATCATAGTGAATAAAATCAACTGCTTTAACACTTGTG
CCTGAACACCATATCCATCCGGCGTAATACGACTCACTATAGGGAGAGCGGCCGCCAGATCTTCCGGATG
GCTCGAGTTTTTCAGCAAGATAAGTTCCTATACTTTCTAGAGAATAGGAACTTCCATATGTTAGAAACAA
ATTTATTTTTAAAGTTTTATTTTTAATAATTTCTAGCCCTCCCACACATAACCAGAGGGCAGCAATTCAC
GAATCCCAACTGCCGTCGGCTGTCCATCACTGTCCTTCACTATGGCTTTGATCCCAGGATGCAGATCGAG
AAGAACCTGTCGGCACCGTCCGCAGGGGCTCAAGATGCCCCTGTTCTCATTTCCGATCGCGACGATACAA
GTCAGGTTGCCAGCTGCCGCAGCAGCAGCAGTGCCCAGCACCACGAGTTCTGCGCAAGGTCCCCCAGTAA
AATGATATACATTGACACCAGTGAAGATGCGGCCGTCGCTAGAGAGAGCTGCGCTGGCGACGCTGTAGTC
TTCAGAGATGGGGATGCTGTTGATTGTAGCCGTTGCTCTTTCAATGAGGGTGGATTCTTCTTGAGACAAA
GGCTTGGCCATATGCCTAGGCTTGTTGATTTGTTTTTTGTTTATTTACTGCGGTAATTCCTAGTCTTAGA
AGCTTATTGAACTTGTTGATGCCTTCTGGTTGGGAAATCCTCCTCTTTATACCCGATCCAGTCCAATCGA
AACTGTGGGCCGTGGTGCCCGATAAGATAAGAAAGCCGTGTGCAAGTCGATCGGCGTGCGCAAAAGCATA
ATGCTTTTTCTGCCCGGCGATGATAAGCGATTTGCACACGCCCTGATAACAGGAATTGATTTTTTTGGTG
CGCAAAGCAGTGAAAGCTCTATAAGAATGCTGGACCGCCAGTCGACAATCATCAAACAGTGCTAGCTAAC
GGCTAAGTGAATCAAGTTTATTTTAATATAATCAACAACAAAATATTTTAACACAAACCTAGGGAAGTTC
CTATACTTTCTAGAGAATAGGAACTTCTAATCCAAAATGGGATCCACCGGTGAATTCGACTACAAGGACC
ACGACGGCGACTACAAGGACCACGACATCGACTACAAGGACGACGACAAGGGTACCTCTCCAGCTGCTCC
AAGCGGCGGTACTAGTATCTTTCTAGAAGATCTCCTACAATATTCTCAGCTGCCATGGAAAATCGATGTT
CTTCTTTTATTCTCTCAAGATTTTCAGGCTGTATATTAAAACTTATATTAAGAACTATGCTAACCACCTC
ATCAGGAACCGTTGTAGGTGGCGTGGGTTTTCTTGGCAATCGACTCTCATGAAAACTACGAGCTAAATAT
TCAATATGTTCCTCTTGACCAACTTTATTCTGCATTTTTTTTGAACGAGGTTTAGAGCAAGCTTCAGGAA
ACTGAGACAGGAATTTTATTAAAAATTTAAATTTTGAAGAAAGTTCAGGGTTAATAGCATCCATTTTTTG
CTTTGCAAGTTCCTCAGCATTCTTAACAAAAGACGTCTCTTTTGACATGTTTAAAGTTTAAACCTCCTGT
GTGAAATTATTATCCGCTCATAATTCCACACATTATACGAGCCGGAAGCATAAAGTGTAAAGCCTGGGGT
GCCTAATGAGTGAGCTAACTCACATTAATTGCGTTGCGCTCACTGCCAATTGCTTTCCAGTCGGGAAACC
TGTCGTGCCAGCTGCATTAATGAATCGGCCAACGCGCGGGGAGAGGCGGTTTGCGTATTGGGCGCTCTTC
CGCTTCCTCGCTCACTGACTCGCTGCGCTCGGTCGTTCGGCTGCGGCGAGCGGTATCAGCTCACTCAAAG
GCGGTAATACGGTTATCCACAGAATCAGGGGATAACGCAGGAAAGAACATGTGAGCAAAAGGCCAGCAAA
AGGCCAGGAACCGTAAAAAGGCCGCGTTGCTGGCGTTTTTCCATAGGCTCCGCCCCCCTGACGAGCATCA
CAAAAATCGACGCTCAAGTCAGAGGTGGCGAAACCCGACAGGACTATAAAGATACCAGGCGTTTCCCCCT
GGAAGCTCCCTCGTGCGCTCTCCTGTTCCGACCCTGCCGCTTACCGGATACCTGTCCGCCTTTCTCCCTT
CGGGAAGCGTGGCGCTTTCTCATAGCTCACGCTGTAGGTATCTCAGTTCGGTGTAGGTCGTTCGCTCCAA
GCTGGGCTGTGTGCACGAACCCCCCGTTCAGCCCGACCGCTGCGCCTTATCCGGTAACTATCGTCTTGAG
TCCAACCCGGTAAGACACGACTTATCGCCACTGGCAGCAGCCACTGGTAACAGGATTAGCAGAGCGAGGT
ATGTAGGCGGTGCTACAGAGTTCTTGAAGTGGTGGCCTAACTACGGCTACACTAGAAGGACAGTATTTGG
TATCTGCGCTCTGCTGAAGCCAGTTACCTTCGGAAAAAGAGTTGGTAGCTCTTGATCCGGCAAACAAACC
ACCGCTGGTAGCGGTGGTTTTTTTGTTTGCAAGCAGCAGATTACGCGCAGAAAAAAAGGATCTCAAGAAG
ATCCTTTGATCTTTTCTACGGGGTCTGACGCTCAGTGGAACGAAAACTCACGTTAAGGGATTTTGGTCAT
GAGATTATCAAAAAGGATCTTCACCTAGATCCTTTTAAATTAAAAATGAAGTTTTAAATCAATCTAAAGT
ATATATGAGTAAACTTGGTCTGACAGTTACCAATGCTTAATCAGTGAGGCACCTATCTCAGCGATCTGTC
TATTTCGTTCATCCATAGTTGCCTGACTCCCCGTCGTGTAGATAACTACGATACGGGAGGGCTTACCATC
TGGCCCCAGTGCTGCAATGATACCGCGAGACCCACGCTCACCGGCTCCAGATTTATCAGCAATAAACCAG
CCAGCCGGAAGGGCCGAGCGCAGAAGTGGTCCTGCAACTTTATCCGCCTCCATCCAGTCTATTAATTGTT
GCCGGGAAGCTAGAGTAAGTAGTTCGCCAGTTAATAGTTTGCGCAACGTTGTTGCCATTGCTACAGGCAT
CGTGGTGTCACGCTCGTCGTTTGGTATGGCTTCATTCAGCTCCGGTTCCCAACGATCAAGGCGAGTTACA
TGATCCCCCATGTTGTGCAAAAAAGCGGTTAGCTCCTTCGGTCCTCCGATCGTTGTCAGAAGTAAGTTGG
CCGCAGTGTTATCACTCATGGTTATGGCAGCACTGCATAATTCTCTTACTGTCATGCCATCCGTAAGATG
CTTTTCTGTGACTGGTGAGTACTCAACCAAGTCATTCTGAGAATAGTGTATGCGGCGACCGAGTTGCTCT
TGCCCGGCGTCAATACGGGATAATACCGCGCCACATAGCAGAACTTTAAAAGTGCTCATCATTGGAAAAC
GTTCTTCGGGGCGAAAACTCTCAAGGATCTTACCGCTGTTGAGATCCAGTTCGATGTAACCCACTCGTGC
ACCCAACTGATCTTCAGCATCTTTTACTTTCACCAGCGTTTCTGGGTGAGCAAAAACAGGAAGGCAAAAT
GCCGCAAAAAAGGGAATAAGGGCGACACGGAAATGTTGAATACTCATACTCTTCCTTTTTCAATATTATT
GAAGCATTTATCAGGGTTATTGTCTCATGAGCGGATACATATTTGAATGTATTTAGAAAAATAAACAAAT
AGGGGTTCCGCGCACATTTCCCCGAAAAGTGCCACCTGACGTCTAAGAAACCATTATTATCATGACATTA
ACCTATAAAAATAGGCGTATCACGAGGCC
Features (pLannotate 1.2.2; 13 found; start..end, strand, type, name):
    305..323     +  promoter       T7 promoter: promoter for bacteriophage T7 RNA polymerase
    372..404     -  protein_bind   FRT (minimal): supports FLP-mediated excision but not integration (Turan and Bode, 2011) FLP recombinase from the Saccharomyces cerevisiae 2μ plasmid
    423..452     -  misc_feature   P element 3' end (fragment): P element 3' end
    454..851     -  CDS            BSD (fragment): blasticidin S deaminase; Aspergillus terreus BSD; confers resistance to blasticidin
   1254..1287    -  protein_bind   FRT (minimal): supports FLP-mediated excision but not integration (Turan and Bode, 2011) FLP recombinase from the Saccharomyces cerevisiae 2μ plasmid
   1360..1376    +  CDS            5xFLAG (fragment): five tandem FLAG® epitope tags
   1397..1798    -  CDS            eco47IR (fragment): T2E7_ECOLX - Protein predicted: Swiss-Prot protein existence level 4. Recognizes the double-stranded sequence GGWCC and cleaves after G-1. From Escherichia coli.
   1851..1881    -  promoter       lac UV5 promoter: E. coli lac promoter with an "up" mutation
   1896..1917    -  protein_bind   CAP binding site: CAP binding activates transcription in the presence of cAMP. E. coli catabolite activator protein
   1942..2025    -  CDS            lacI (fragment): lac repressor; lacI; The lac repressor binds to the lac operator to inhibit transcription in E. coli. This inhibition can be relieved by adding lactose or isopropyl-β-D-thiogalactopyranoside (IPTG).
   2208..2796    -  rep_origin     ori: high-copy-number ColE1/pMB1/pBR322/pUC origin of replication
   2967..3827    -  CDS            AmpR: β-lactamase; bla; confers resistance to ampicillin, carbenicillin, and related antibiotics
   3828..3932    -  promoter       AmpR promoter: bla
