[The description below was written by a language model from this plasmid's Addgene catalogue record and pLannotate feature annotations shown in this document.]
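Description:
pKF293 is a 4,019 bp template plasmid built on the pJet1.2 cloning backbone, part of a toolbox for genome editing in cultured Drosophila melanogaster cells. It is propagated in E. coli through a high-copy ColE1/pUC-type origin and selected with ampicillin via the bla gene and its native promoter. Remnants typical of pJet1.2 are annotated, including a T7 promoter, a lac UV5 promoter with a CAP binding site, and a fragment of the eco47IR restriction endonuclease gene, which serves as the backbone's positive-selection lethal gene and is interrupted by the cloned cassette. The depositor notes that bacteria carrying this backbone grow rather poorly and give low plasmid yields.

The payload combines a removable selection marker with an epitope tag. A blasticidin S deaminase (BSD) coding sequence, described in the record as driven by the Drosophila mntDE promoter and characterised as inducible, sits between two minimal FRT sites. These sites support FLP-mediated excision but not integration, so the marker can be removed after selection. The promoter itself is not picked up in the feature table, though an unannotated stretch lies between BSD and the adjacent FRT site, and a short P element 3' end fragment is detected at the other end of BSD. Just outside the FRT-flanked cassette lies the 63 bp synthetic 3xFLAG tag, cloned between XhoI and SpeI; the annotation software reports it only as a partial match to a 5xFLAG feature.

According to its stated purpose, the plasmid serves as a template for N-terminal 3xFLAG tagging, providing the marker-plus-tag cassette for introduction at the start of a target gene, with blasticidin used to select modified insect cells. The record does not detail how the template is amplified or targeted.
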