Addgene plasmid #72857: pKF293
Purpose: template for N-terminal 3x FLAG tag, inducible Blasticidin resistance
Depositing lab: Klaus Foerstemann. Depositing organization: Ludwig-Maximilians-Universitaet Muenchen (LMU). Publication: A Comprehensive Toolbox for Genome Editing in Cultured Drosophila melanogaster Cells. Kunzelmann S, Bottcher R, Schmidts I, Forstemann K. G3 (Bethesda). 2016 Jun 1;6(6):1777-85. doi: 10.1534/g3.116.028241. PubMed 27172193.
Backbone
  Vector backbone: pJet1.2
  Backbone size w/o insert (bp): 2974
  Total vector size (bp): 4019
  Modifications to backbone: contains a Blasticidin resistance cassette driven by the Drosophila mntDE promoter, flanked by FRT sites
  Vector type: Insect Expression
  Selectable markers: Blasticidin
Growth in bacteria
  Bacterial resistance: Ampicillin, 100 μg/mL
  Growth temperature: 37°C
  Growth strain: DH5alpha
  Copy number: High Copy
Gene/Insert
  Gene/Insert name: 3xFlag tag
  Species: synthetic
  Insert size (bp): 63
  Cloning method: Restriction Enzyme; 5′ cloning site XhoI (not destroyed); 3′ cloning site SpeI (not destroyed)
  Sequencing primers: 5′ pJet fwd; 3′ pJet rev
Terms and licenses: Academic/Nonprofit Terms; Industry Terms: Not Available to Industry
Depositor comments: We observe rather poor growth of bacteria with the pJet1.2 backbone, resulting in low yields of the plasmid preps.
How to cite: pKF293 was a gift from Klaus Foerstemann (Addgene plasmid # 72857 ; http://n2t.net/addgene:72857 ; RRID:Addgene_72857)
