>Addgene plasmid #72857 | pKF293 | addgene partial sequence | sequence record 139671 | blast-R 5'-gctctttcaatgagggtgga-3'
CATATGCCTAGGCTTGTTGATTTGTTTTTTGTTTATTTACTGCGGTAATTCCTAGTCTTAGAAGCTTATT
GAACTTGTTGATGCCTTCTGGTTGGGAAATCCTCCTCTTTATACCCGATCCAGTCCAATCGAAACTGTGG
GCCGTGGTGCCCGATAAGATAAGAAAGCCGTGTGCAAGTCGATCGGCGTGCGCAAAAGCATAATGCTTTT
TCTGCCCGGCGATGATAAGCGATTTGCACACGCCCTGATAACAGGAATTGATTTTTTTGGTGCGCAAAGC
AGTGAAAGCTCTATAAGAATGCTGGACCGCCAGTCGACAATCATCAAACAGTGCTAGCTAACGGCTAAGT
GAATCAAGTTTATTTTAATATAATCAACAACAAAATATTTTAACACAAACCTAGGGAAGTTCCTATACTT
TCTAGAGAATAGGAACTTCTAATCCAAAATGGGATCCACCGGTGAATTCGACTACAAGGACCACGACGGC
GACTACAAGGACCACGACATCGACTACAAGGACGACGACAAGGGTACCTCTCCAGCTGCTCCAAGCGGCG
GTACTAGTATCTTTCTAGAAGATCTCCTACAATATTCTCAGCTGCCATGGAAAATCGATGTTCTTCTTTT
ATTCTCTCAAGATTTTCAGGCTGTATATTAAAACTTATATTAAGAACTATGCTAACCACCTCATCAGGAA
CCGTTGTAGGTGGCGTGGGTTTTCTTGGCAATCGACTCTCATGAAAACTACGAGCTAAATATTCAATATG
TTCCTCTTGACCAACTTTATTCTGCATTTTTTTTGAACGAGGTTTAGAGCAAGCTTCAGGAAACTGAGAC
AGGAATTT
