>Addgene plasmid #72857 | pKF293 | addgene partial sequence | sequence record 139673 | pTac-F 5'-cggctcgtataatgtgtgga-3'
CATGTCAAAAGAGACGTCTTTTGTTAAGAATGCTGAGGAACTTGCAAAGCAAAAAATGGATGCTATTAAC
CCTGAACTTTCTTCAAAATTTAAATTTTTAATAAAATTCCTGTCTCAGTTTCCTGAAGCTTGCTCTAAAC
CTCGTTCAAAAAAAATGCAGAATAAAGTTGGTCAAGAGGAACATATTGAATATTTAGCTCGTAGTTTTCA
TGAGAGTCGATTGCCAAGAAAACCCACGCCACCTACAACGGTTCCTGATGAGGTGGTTAGCATAGTTCTT
AATATAAGTTTTAATATACAGCCTGAAAATCTTGAGAGAATAAAAGAAGAACATCGATTTTCCATGGCAG
CTGAGAATATTGTAGGAGATCTTCTAGAAAGATACTAGTACCGCCGCTTGGAGCAGCTGGAGAGGTACCC
TTGTCGTCGTCCTTGTAGTCGATGTCGTGGTCCTTGTAGTCGCCGTCGTGGTCCTTGTAGTCGAATTCAC
CGGTGGATCCCATTTTGGATTAGAAGTTCCTATTCTCTAGAAAGTATAGGAACTTCCCTAGGTTTGTGTT
AAAATATTTTGTTGTTGATTATATTAAAATAAACTTGATTCACTTAGCCGTTAGCTAGCACTGTTTGATG
ATTGTCGACTGGCGGTCCAGCATTCTTATAGAGCTTTCACTGCTTTGCGCACCAAAAAAATCAATTCCTG
TTATCAGGGCGTGTGCAAATCGCTTATCATCGCCGGGCAGAAAAAGCATTATGCTTTTGCGCACGCCGAT
CGACTTGCACACGGCTTTCTTATCTTATCGGGCACCACGGCCCACAGTTTCGATTGGACTGGATCGGG
